Addgene plasmid #39050: CA7
Purpose: Bacterial expression for structure determination; may not be full ORF
Depositing lab: Nicola Burgess-Brown. Depositing organization: University of Oxford.
Backbone
  Vector backbone: pNIC28-Bsa4
  Backbone manufacturer: SGC
  Vector type: Bacterial Expression
Growth in bacteria
  Bacterial resistance: Kanamycin, 50 μg/mL
  Growth temperature: 37°C
  Growth strain: Mach1
  Copy number: Low Copy
Gene/Insert
  Gene/Insert name: CA7 (alt names: carbonic anhydrase VII [isoform 1]; PDB:3MDZ)
  Species: H. sapiens (human)
  Insert size (bp): 871
  Entrez Gene: CA7 (a.k.a. CAVII)
  Tag / fusion protein: His Tev (N terminal on insert)
  Cloning method: Ligation Independent Cloning
  Sequencing primers: 5′ T7; 3′ T7-term
Terms and licenses: Academic/Nonprofit Terms; Industry Terms: Not Available to Industry
How to cite: CA7 was a gift from Nicola Burgess-Brown (Addgene plasmid # 39050 ; http://n2t.net/addgene:39050 ; RRID:Addgene_39050)
