[The description below was written by a language model from this plasmid's Addgene catalogue record.]
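Description:
CA7 is a bacterial expression plasmid built on the pNIC28-Bsa4 backbone from the SGC, a vector designed for ligation-independent cloning of protein-coding fragments for recombinant production in E. coli. It is selected with kanamycin and is recorded as low copy; the record does not name the origin of replication. No feature table is provided, so the regulatory elements are not listed explicitly. However, the recorded sequencing primers (T7 forward and T7 terminator reverse) indicate that the insert sits between T7-type promoter and terminator sequences. That arrangement would require a host supplying T7 RNA polymerase for expression. The Mach1 strain listed is the one used for plasmid propagation.

The insert is an 871 bp fragment of human CA7, encoding carbonic anhydrase VII (isoform 1), a member of the zinc-dependent enzyme family that interconverts carbon dioxide and bicarbonate. It was introduced by ligation-independent cloning and carries an N-terminal histidine tag followed by a TEV protease recognition site. The tag allows the protein to be captured by immobilised metal affinity chromatography, and TEV cleavage then removes it to leave near-native protein.

The stated purpose is bacterial expression for structure determination, and the record links the insert to a deposited PDB structure. It also cautions that the insert may not be the full open reading frame, which is typical of constructs whose boundaries were trimmed to favour soluble, crystallisable protein. Users should therefore check the exact boundaries before assuming it encodes the full-length enzyme.
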