>Addgene plasmid #39050 | CA7 | depositor partial sequence | sequence record 49108 | CA7 sequence 871 bps
ATGCACCATCATCATCATCATTCTTCTGGTGTAGATCTGGGTACCGAGAACCTGTACTTCCAATCCATGC
ACGGCTGGGGCTACGGCCAGGACGACGGCCCCTCGCATTGGCACAAGCTGTATCCCATTGCCCAGGGAGA
TCGCCAATCACCCATCAATATCATCTCCAGCCAGGCTGTGTACTCTCCCAGCCTGCAACCACTGGAGCTT
TCCTATGAGGCCTGCATGTCCCTCAGCATCACCAACAATGGCCACTCTGTCCAGGTAGACTTCAATGACA
GCGATGACCGAACCGTGGTGACTGGGGGCCCCCTGGAAGGGCCCTACCGCCTCAAGCAGTTTCACTTCCA
CTGGGGCAAGAAGCACGATGTGGGTTCTGAGCACACGGTGGACGGCAAGTCCTTCCCCAGCGAGCTGCAT
CTGGTTCACTGGAATGCCAAGAAGTACAGCACTTTTGGGGAGGCGGCCTCAGCACCTGATGGCCTGGCTG
TGGTTGGTGTTTTTTTGGAGACAGGAGACGAGCACCCCAGCATGAATCGTCTGACAGATGCGCTCTACAT
GGTCCGGTTCAAGGGCACCAAAGCCCAGTTCAGCTGCTTCAACCCCAAGTGCCTCCTGCCTGCCAGCCGG
CACTACTGGACCTACCCGGGCTCTCTGACGACTCCCCCACTCAGTGAGAGTGTCACCTGGATTGTGCTCC
GGGAGCCCATCTGCATCTCTGAAAGGCAGATGGGGAAGTTCCGGAGCCTGCTTTTTACCTCGGAGGACGA
TGAGAGGATCCACATGGTGAACAACTTCCGGCCACCACAGCCACTGAAGGGCCGCGTGGTAAAGGCCTCC
TTCTGACAGTAAAGGTGGATACGGATCCGAA
