>Addgene plasmid #39050 | CA7 | addgene partial sequence | sequence record 53234 | T7 5'-TAATACGACTCACTATAGGG-3'
GGTGTAGATCTGGGTACCGAGAACCTGTACTTCCAATCCATGCACGGCTGGGGCTACGGCCAGGACGACG
GCCCCTCGCATTGGCACAAGCTGTATCCCATTGCCCAGGGAGATCGCCAATCACCCATCAATATCATCTC
CAGCCAGGCTGTGTACTCTCCCAGCCTGCAACCACTGGAGCTTTCCTATGAGGCCTGCATGTCCCTCAGC
ATCACCAACAATGGCCACTCTGTCCAGGTAGACTTCAATGACAGCGATGACCGAACCGTGGTGACTGGGG
GCCCCCTGGAAGGGCCCTACCGCCTCAAGCAGTTTCACTTCCACTGGGGCAAGAAGCACGATGTGGGTTC
TGAGCACACGGTGGACGGCAAGTCCTTCCCCAGCGAGCTGCATCTGGTTCACTGGAATGCCAAGAAGTAC
AGCACTTTTGGGGAGGCGGCCTCAGCACCTGATGGCCTGGCTGTGGTTGGTGTTTTTTTGGAGACAGGAG
ACGAGCACCCCAGCATGAATCGTCTGACAGATGCGCTCTACATGGTCCGGTTCAAGGGCACCAAAGCCCA
GTTCAGCTGCTTCAACCCCAAGTGCCTCCTGCCTGCCAGCCGGCACTACTGGACCTACCCGGGCTCTCTG
ACGACTCCCCCACTCAGTGAGAGTGTCACCTGGATTGTGCTCCGGGAGCCCATCTGCATCTCTGAAAGGC
AGATGGGGAAGTTCCGGAGCCTGCTTTTTACCTCGGAGGACGATGAGAGGATCCACATGGTGAACAACTT
CCGGCCACCACAGCCACTGAAGGGCCGCGTGGTAAA
