>Addgene plasmid #39050 | CA7 | addgene partial sequence | sequence record 53947 | pBRrevBam_primer
ATGCCGGCCACGATGCGTCCGGCGTAGAGGATCGAGATCTCGATCCCGCGAAATTAATACGACTCACTAT
AGGGGAATTGTGAGCGGATAACAATTCCCCTCTAGAAATAATTTTGTTTAACTTTAAGAAGGAGATATAC
ATATGCACCATCATCATCATCATTCTTCTGGTGTAGATCTGGGTACCGAGAACCTGTACTTCCAATCCAT
GCACGGCTGGGGCTACGGCCAGGACGACGGCCCCTCGCATTGGCACAAGCTGTATCCCATTGCCCAGGGA
GATCGCCAATCACCCATCAATATCATCTCCAGCCAGGCTGTGTACTCTCCCAGCCTGCAACCACTGGAGC
TTTCCTATGAGGCCTGCATGTCCCTCAGCATCACCAACAATGGCCACTCTGTCCAGGTAGACTTCAATGA
CAGCGATGACCGAACCGTGGTGACTGGGGGCCCCCTGGAAGGGCCCTACCGCCTCAAGCAGTTTCACTTC
CACTGGGGCAAGAAGCACGATGTGGGTTCTGAGCACACGGTGGACGGCAAGTCCTTCCCCAGCGAGCTGC
ATCTGGTTCACTGGAATGCCAAGAAGTACAGCACTTTTGGGGAGGCGGCCTCAGCACCTGATGGCCTGGC
TGTGGTTGGTGTTTTTTTGGAGACAGGAGACGAGCACCCCAGCATGAATCGTCTGACAGATGCGCTCTAC
ATGGTCCGGTTCAAGGGCACCAAAGCCCAGTTCAGCTGCTTCAACCCCAAGTGCCTCCTGCCTGCCAGCC
GGCACTACTGGACCTACCCGGGCTCTCTGACGACTCCCCCACTCAGTGAGAGTGTCACCTGGATTGTGCT
CCGGGAGCCCATCTGCATCTCTGAAAGGCAGATGGGGAAGTTCCGGAGCCTGCTTTTTACCTCGGAGGAC
GATGAGAGGATCCACATGGTGACA
